Addgene plasmid #72230: pDZ514 pURA MET25p PP7-PS-2x-yeGFP
Purpose: Uracil selection; Expression of PP7-2x-yeGFP fusion protein under the MET25 promoter
Depositing lab: Daniel Zenklusen. Depositing organization: University of Montreal. Publication: The nuclear basket mediates perinuclear mRNA scanning in budding yeast. Saroufim MA, Bensidoun P, Raymond P, Rahman S, Krause MR, Oeffinger M, Zenklusen D. J Cell Biol. 2015 Dec 21;211(6):1131-40. doi: 10.1083/jcb.201503070. PubMed 26694838.
Backbone
  Vector backbone: pURA
  Backbone size w/o insert (bp): 5435
  Total vector size (bp): 7268
  Vector type: Yeast Expression
  Selectable markers: URA3
Growth in bacteria
  Bacterial resistance: Ampicillin, 100 μg/mL
  Growth temperature: 37°C
  Growth strain: DH5alpha
  Copy number: Unknown
Gene/Insert
  Gene/Insert name: PP7-PS-2x-yeGFP
  Species: Synthetic
  Insert size (bp): 1833
  Promoter: MET25
  Cloning method: Restriction Enzyme; 5′ cloning site XbaI (not destroyed); 3′ cloning site KpnI (not destroyed)
  Sequencing primers: 5′ GTTTACAATACAACGATAGCG; 3′ TTAGAGCGGATGTGGG
Terms and licenses: Academic/Nonprofit Terms; Industry Terms: Not Available to Industry
How to cite: pDZ514 pURA MET25p PP7-PS-2x-yeGFP was a gift from Daniel Zenklusen (Addgene plasmid # 72230 ; http://n2t.net/addgene:72230 ; RRID:Addgene_72230)
