[The description below was written by a language model from this plasmid's Addgene catalogue record and pLannotate feature annotations shown in this document.]
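Description:
pDZ514 pURA MET25p PP7-PS-2x-yeGFP is a 7,268 bp yeast expression shuttle plasmid built on a backbone the record calls pURA. The annotated features show a pRS-type centromeric architecture. A CEN6/ARS element provides stable, low-copy maintenance in Saccharomyces cerevisiae, and the URA3 gene with its own promoter allows selection in uracil-auxotrophic strains and counterselection with 5-FOA. For propagation in E. coli the plasmid carries a high-copy ColE1/pUC-type origin and the β-lactamase gene for ampicillin resistance. An f1 origin, T3 and T7 promoters, and lac promoter, lacZα and lacI fragments are also present. These appear to be remnants of the pBluescript-derived cloning region rather than functional parts of the expression unit.

The payload is a synthetic 1.8 kb fusion cloned between XbaI and KpnI sites. It consists of the coat protein of Pseudomonas bacteriophage PP7, joined through a short polylinker-derived segment to two tandem copies of yeast-enhanced GFP. Expression is driven by the MET25 (MET17) promoter, which is repressed by methionine, so fusion protein levels can be adjusted through the methionine content of the medium. Transcription ends at the CYC1 terminator. The PP7 coat protein binds its cognate RNA stem-loops with high affinity, so a fluorescent coat protein fusion of this kind is typically co-expressed with transcripts carrying arrays of PP7 binding sites to light up individual mRNAs in living cells. The associated publication concerns perinuclear mRNA scanning at the nuclear basket in budding yeast, which is consistent with use in live-cell single-mRNA imaging. The record does not explain the "PS" in the insert name.
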