Features (pLannotate 1.2.2; 23 found; start..end, strand, type, name):
     34..383     +  promoter       MET17 promoter: S. cerevisiae MET17; expression is repressed by methionine; MET15; MET25
    393..755     +  CDS            COAT_BPPP7: Experimental evidence at protein level: Swiss-Prot protein existence level 1. Forms the phage shell; binds to the phage RNA. From Pseudomonas phage PP7 (Bacteriophage PP7).
    754..785     +  misc_feature   MCS (fragment): pBluescript multiple cloning site
    783..1499    +  CDS            yEGFP: yEGFP is a fluorescent protein published in 1997.
   1503..2219    +  CDS            yEGFP: yEGFP is a fluorescent protein published in 1997.
   2232..2479    +  terminator     CYC1 terminator: S. cerevisiae CYC1; transcription terminator for CYC1
   2501..2519    -  promoter       T3 promoter: promoter for bacteriophage T3 RNA polymerase
   2564..2580    -  protein_bind   lac operator: The lac repressor binds to the lac operator to inhibit transcription in E. coli. This inhibition can be relieved by adding lactose or isopropyl-β-D-thiogalactopyranoside (IPTG). lac repressor encoded by lacI
   2588..2618    -  promoter       lac promoter: promoter for the E. coli lac operon
   2633..2654    -  protein_bind   CAP binding site: CAP binding activates transcription in the presence of cAMP. E. coli catabolite activator protein
   2667..2759    -  CDS            lacI (fragment): lac repressor; lacI; The lac repressor binds to the lac operator to inhibit transcription in E. coli. This inhibition can be relieved by adding lactose or isopropyl-β-D-thiogalactopyranoside (IPTG).
   2942..3530    -  rep_origin     ori: high-copy-number ColE1/pMB1/pBR322/pUC origin of replication
   3701..4561    -  CDS            AmpR: β-lactamase; bla; confers resistance to ampicillin, carbenicillin, and related antibiotics
   4562..4666    -  promoter       AmpR promoter: bla
   4703..5206    +  misc_feature   CEN/ARS: S. cerevisiae CEN6 centromere fused to an autonomously replicating sequence
   5275..5310    +  CDS            rop (fragment): Rop protein, which maintains plasmids at low copy number; rop
   5412..5459    +  misc_feature   bom (fragment): basis of mobility region from pBR322
   5470..5685    +  promoter       URA3 promoter: S. cerevisiae URA3
   5686..6489    +  CDS            URA3: orotidine-5'-phosphate decarboxylase, required for uracil biosynthesis; S. cerevisiae URA3; yeast auxotrophic marker, counterselectable with 5-fluoroorotic acid (5-FOA)
   6568..6617    +  misc_feature   bom (fragment): basis of mobility region from pBR322
   6618..7073    -  rep_origin     f1 ori (sequence partly withheld): f1 bacteriophage origin of replication; arrow indicates direction of (+) strand synthesis
   7077..7234    -  CDS            lacZα (fragment): LacZα fragment of β-galactosidase; lacZ fragment
   7237..7255    +  promoter       T7 promoter: promoter for bacteriophage T7 RNA polymerase
>Addgene plasmid #72230 | pDZ514 pURA MET25p PP7-PS-2x-yeGFP | depositor full sequence | sequence record 131819 | pDZ514 pURA MET25p PP7-PS-2x-yeGFP sequence 7268 bps
CCGGATGCAAGGGTTCGAATCCCTTAGCTCTCATTATTTTTTGCTTTTTCTCTTGAGGTCACATGATCGC
AAAATGGCAAATGGCACGTGAAGCTGTCGATATTGGGGAACTGTGGTGGTTGGCAAATGACTAATTAAGT
TAGTCAAGGCGCCATCCTCATGAAAACTGTGTAACATAATAACCGAAGTGTCGAAAAGGTGGCACCTTGT
CCAATTGAACACGCTCGATGAAAAAAATAAGATATATATAAGGTTAAGTAAAGCGTCTGTTAGAAAGGAA
GTTTTTCCTTTTTCTTGCTCTCTTGTCTTTTCATCTACTATTTCCTTCGTGTAATACAGGGTCGTCAGAT
ACATAGATACAATTCTATTACCCCCATCCATACTCTAGAATGTCCAAAACCATCGTTCTTTCGGTCGGCG
AGGCTACTCGCACTCTGACTGAGATCCAGTCCACCGCAGACCGTCAGATCTTCGAAGAGAAGGTCGGGCC
TCTGGTGGGTCGGCTGCGCCTCACGGCTTCGCTCCGTCAAAACGGAGCCAAGACCGCGTATCGCGTCAAC
CTAAAACTGGATCAGGCGGACGTCGTTGATTCCGGACTTCCGAAAGTGCGCTACACTCAGGTATGGTCGC
ACGACGTGACAATCGTTGCGAATAGCACCGAGGCCTCGCGCAAATCGTTGTACGATTTGACCAAGTCCCT
CGTCGCGACCTCGCAGGTCGAAGATCTTGTCGTCAACCTTGTGCCGCTGGGCCGTGGATCCCCCGGGCTG
CAGGAATTCGATATCGTGTCTAAAGGTGAAGAATTATTCACTGGTGTTGTCCCAATTTTGGTTGAATTAG
ATGGTGATGTTAATGGTCACAAATTTTCTGTCTCCGGTGAAGGTGAAGGTGATGCTACTTACGGTAAATT
GACCTTAAAATTTATTTGTACTACTGGTAAATTGCCAGTTCCATGGCCAACCTTAGTCACTACTTTCGGT
TATGGTGTTCAATGTTTTGCGAGATACCCAGATCATATGAAACAACATGACTTTTTCAAGTCTGCCATGC
CAGAAGGTTATGTTCAAGAAAGAACTATTTTTTTCAAAGATGACGGTAACTACAAGACCAGAGCTGAAGT
CAAGTTTGAAGGTGATACCTTAGTTAATAGAATCGAATTAAAAGGTATTGATTTTAAAGAAGATGGTAAC
ATTTTAGGTCACAAATTGGAATACAACTATAACTCTCACAATGTTTACATCATGGCTGACAAACAAAAGA
ATGGTATCAAAGTTAACTTCAAAATTAGACACAACATTGAAGATGGTTCTGTTCAATTAGCTGACCATTA
TCAACAAAATACTCCAATTGGTGATGGTCCAGTCTTGTTACCAGACAACCATTACTTATCCACTCAATCT
GCCTTATCCAAAGATCCAAACGAAAAGAGAGACCACATGGTCTTGTTAGAATTTGTTACTGCTGCTGGTA
TTACCCATGGTATGGATGAATTGTACAAAGATATCGTGTCTAAAGGTGAAGAATTATTCACTGGTGTTGT
CCCAATTTTGGTTGAATTAGATGGTGATGTTAATGGTCACAAATTTTCTGTCTCCGGTGAAGGTGAAGGT
GATGCTACTTACGGTAAATTGACCTTAAAATTTATTTGTACTACTGGTAAATTGCCAGTTCCATGGCCAA
CCTTAGTCACTACTTTCGGTTATGGTGTTCAATGTTTTGCGAGATACCCAGATCATATGAAACAACATGA
CTTTTTCAAGTCTGCCATGCCAGAAGGTTATGTTCAAGAAAGAACTATTTTTTTCAAAGATGACGGTAAC
TACAAGACCAGAGCTGAAGTCAAGTTTGAAGGTGATACCTTAGTTAATAGAATCGAATTAAAAGGTATTG
ATTTTAAAGAAGATGGTAACATTTTAGGTCACAAATTGGAATACAACTATAACTCTCACAATGTTTACAT
CATGGCTGACAAACAAAAGAATGGTATCAAAGTTAACTTCAAAATTAGACACAACATTGAAGATGGTTCT
GTTCAATTAGCTGACCATTATCAACAAAATACTCCAATTGGTGATGGTCCAGTCTTGTTACCAGACAACC
ATTACTTATCCACTCAATCTGCCTTATCCAAAGATCCAAACGAAAAGAGAGACCACATGGTCTTGTTAGA
ATTTGTTACTGCTGCTGGTATTACCCATGGTATGGATGAATTGTACAAATAACTGGTCGAGTCATGTAAT
TAGTTATGTCACGCTTACATTCACGCCCTCCCCCCACATCCGCTCTAACCGAAAAGGAAGGAGTTAGACA
ACCTGAAGTCTAGGTCCCTATTTATTTTTTTATAGTTATGTTAGTATTAAGAACGTTATTTATATTTCAA
ATTTTTCTTTTTTTTCTGTACAGACGCGTGTACGCATGTAACATTATACTGAAAACCTTGCTTGAGAAGG
TTTTGGGACGCTCGAAGGCTTTAATTTGCGGCCGGTACCAGCTTTTGTTCCCTTTAGTGAGGGTTAATTT
CGAGCTTGGCGTAATCATGGTCATAGCTGTTTCCTGTGTGAAATTGTTATCCGCTCACAATTCCACACAA
CATACGAGCCGGAAGCATAAAGTGTAAAGCCTGGGGTGCCTAATGAGTGAGCTAACTCACATTAATTGCG
TTGCGCTCACTGCCCGCTTTCCAGTCGGGAAACCTGTCGTGCCAGCTGCATTAATGAATCGGCCAACGCG
CGGGGAGAGGCGGTTTGCGTATTGGGCGCTCTTCCGCTTCCTCGCTCACTGACTCGCTGCGCTCGGTCGT
TCGGCTGCGGCGAGCGGTATCAGCTCACTCAAAGGCGGTAATACGGTTATCCACAGAATCAGGGGATAAC
GCAGGAAAGAACATGTGAGCAAAAGGCCAGCAAAAGGCCAGGAACCGTAAAAAGGCCGCGTTGCTGGCGT
TTTTCCATAGGCTCCGCCCCCCTGACGAGCATCACAAAAATCGACGCTCAAGTCAGAGGTGGCGAAACCC
GACAGGACTATAAAGATACCAGGCGTTTCCCCCTGGAAGCTCCCTCGTGCGCTCTCCTGTTCCGACCCTG
CCGCTTACCGGATACCTGTCCGCCTTTCTCCCTTCGGGAAGCGTGGCGCTTTCTCATAGCTCACGCTGTA
GGTATCTCAGTTCGGTGTAGGTCGTTCGCTCCAAGCTGGGCTGTGTGCACGAACCCCCCGTTCAGCCCGA
CCGCTGCGCCTTATCCGGTAACTATCGTCTTGAGTCCAACCCGGTAAGACACGACTTATCGCCACTGGCA
GCAGCCACTGGTAACAGGATTAGCAGAGCGAGGTATGTAGGCGGTGCTACAGAGTTCTTGAAGTGGTGGC
CTAACTACGGCTACACTAGAAGGACAGTATTTGGTATCTGCGCTCTGCTGAAGCCAGTTACCTTCGGAAA
AAGAGTTGGTAGCTCTTGATCCGGCAAACAAACCACCGCTGGTAGCGGTGGTTTTTTTGTTTGCAAGCAG
CAGATTACGCGCAGAAAAAAAGGATCTCAAGAAGATCCTTTGATCTTTTCTACGGGGTCTGACGCTCAGT
GGAACGAAAACTCACGTTAAGGGATTTTGGTCATGAGATTATCAAAAAGGATCTTCACCTAGATCCTTTT
AAATTAAAAATGAAGTTTTAAATCAATCTAAAGTATATATGAGTAAACTTGGTCTGACAGTTACCAATGC
TTAATCAGTGAGGCACCTATCTCAGCGATCTGTCTATTTCGTTCATCCATAGTTGCCTGACTGCCCGTCG
TGTAGATAACTACGATACGGGAGGGCTTACCATCTGGCCCCAGTGCTGCAATGATACCGCGAGACCCACG
CTCACCGGCTCCAGATTTATCAGCAATAAACCAGCCAGCCGGAAGGGCCGAGCGCAGAAGTGGTCCTGCA
ACTTTATCCGCCTCCATCCAGTCTATTAATTGTTGCCGGGAAGCTAGAGTAAGTAGTTCGCCAGTTAATA
GTTTGCGCAACGTTGTTGCCATTGCTACAGGCATCGTGGTGTCACGCTCGTCGTTTGGTATGGCTTCATT
CAGCTCCGGTTCCCAACGATCAAGGCGAGTTACATGATCCCCCATGTTGTGAAAAAAAGCGGTTAGCTCC
TTCGGTCCTCCGATCGTTGTCAGAAGTAAGTTGGCCGCAGTGTTATCACTCATGGTTATGGCAGCACTGC
ATAATTCTCTTACTGTCATGCCATCCGTAAGATGCTTTTCTGTGACTGGTGAGTACTCAACCAAGTCATT
CTGAGAATAGTGTATGCGGCGACCGAGTTGCTCTTGCCCGGCGTCAATACGGGATAATACCGCGCCACAT
AGCAGAACTTTAAAAGTGCTCATCATTGGAAAACGTTCTTCGGGGCGAAAACTCTCAAGGATCTTACCGC
TGTTGAGATCCAGTTCGATGTAACCCACTCGTGCACCCAACTGATCTTCAGCATCTTTTACTTTCACCAG
CGTTTCTGGGTGAGCAAAAACAGGAAGGCAAAATGCCGCAAAAAAGGGAATAAGGGCGACACGGAAATGT
TGAATACTCATACTCTTCCTTTTTCAATATTATTGAAGCATTTATCAGGGTTATTGTCTCATGAGCGGAT
ACATATTTGAATGTATTTAGAAAAATAAACAAATAGGGGTTCCGCGCACATTTCCCCGAAAAGTGCCACC
TGGGTCCTTTTCATCACGTGCTATAAAAATAATTATAATTTAAATTTTTTAATATAAATATATAAATTAA
AAATAGAAAGTAAAAAAAGAAATTAAAGAAAAAATAGTTTTTGTTTTCCGAAGATGTAAAAGACTCTAGG
GGGATCGCCAACAAATACTACCTTTTATCTTGCTCTTCCTGCTCTCAGGTATTAATGCCGAATTGTTTCA
TCTTGTCTGTGTAGAAGACCACACACGAAAATCCTGTGATTTTACATTTTACTTATCGTTAATCGAATGT
ATATCTATTTAATCTGCTTTTCTTGTCTAATAAATATATATGTAAAGTACGCTTTTTGTTGAAATTTTTT
AAACCTTTGTTTATTTTTTTTTCTTCATTCCGTAACTCTTCTACCTTCTTTATTTACTTTCTAAAATCCA
AATACAAAACATAAAAATAAATAAACACAGAGTAAATTCCCAAATTATTCCATCATTAAAAGATACGAGG
CGCGTGTAAGTTACAGGCAAGCGATCCGTCCTAAGAAACCATTATTATCATGACATTAACCTATAAAAAT
AGGCGTATCACGAGGCCCTTTCGTCTCGCGCGTTTCGGTGATGACGGTGAAAACCTCTGACACATGCAGC
TCCCGGAGACGGTCACAGCTTGTCTGTAAGCGGATGCCGGGAGCAGACAAGCCCGTCAGGGCGCGTCAGC
GGGTGTTGGCGGGTGTCGGGGCTGGCTTAACTATGCGGCATCAGAGCAGATTGTACTGAGAGTGCACCAC
GCTTTTCAATTCAATTCATCATTTTTTTTTTATTCTTTTTTTTGATTTCGGTTTCTTTGAAATTTTTTTG
ATTCGGTAATCTCCGAACAGAAGGAAGAACGAAGGAAGGAGCACAGACTTAGATTGGTATATATACGCAT
ATGTAGTGTTGAAGAAACATGAAATTGCCCAGTATTCTTAACCCAACTGCACAGAACAAAAACCTGCAGG
AAACGAAGATAAATCATGTCGAAAGCTACATATAAGGAACGTGCTGCTACTCATCCTAGTCCTGTTGCTG
CCAAGCTATTTAATATCATGCACGAAAAGCAAACAAACTTGTGTGCTTCATTGGATGTTCGTACCACCAA
GGAATTACTGGAGTTAGTTGAAGCATTAGGTCCCAAAATTTGTTTACTAAAAACACATGTGGATATCTTG
ACTGATTTTTCCATGGAGGGCACAGTTAAGCCGCTAAAGGCATTATCCGCCAAGTACAATTTTTTACTCT
TCGAAGACAGAAAATTTGCTGACATTGGTAATACAGTCAAATTGCAGTACTCTGCGGGTGTATACAGAAT
AGCAGAATGGGCAGACATTACGAATGCACACGGTGTGGTGGGCCCAGGTATTGTTAGCGGTTTGAAGCAG
GCGGCAGAAGAAGTAACAAAGGAACCTAGAGGCCTTTTGATGTTAGCAGAATTGTCATGCAAGGGCTCCC
TATCTACTGGAGAATATACTAAGGGTACTGTTGACATTGCGAAGAGCGACAAAGATTTTGTTATCGGCTT
TATTGCTCAAAGAGACATGGGTGGAAGAGATGAAGGTTACGATTGGTTGATTATGACACCCGGTGTGGGT
TTAGATGACAAGGGAGACGCATTGGGTCAACAGTATAGAACCGTGGATGATGTGGTCTCTACAGGATCTG
ACATTATTATTGTTGGAAGAGGACTATTTGCAAAGGGAAGGGATGCTAAGGTAGAGGGTGAACGTTACAG
AAAAGCAGGCTGGGAAGCATATTTGAGAAGATGCGGCCAGCAAAACTAAAAAACTGTATTATAAGTAAAT
GCATGTATACTAAACTCACAAATTAGAGCTTCAATTTAATTATATCAGTTATTACCCTGCGGTGTGAAAT
ACCGCACAGATGCGTAAGGAGAAAATACCGCATCAGGAAATTGTAAACGTTAATATTTTGTTAAAATTCG
CGTTAAATTTTTGTTAAATCAGCTCATTTTTTAACCAATAGGCCGAAATCGGCAAAATCCCTTATAAATC
AAAAGAATAGACCGAGATAGGGT
[37 nt withheld, positions 6744-6780]
AAAGAACGTGGACTCCAACGTCAAAGG
[49 nt withheld, positions 6808-6856]
T
[91 nt withheld, positions 6858-6948]
G
[124 nt withheld, positions 6950-7073]
CCATTCGCCATTCAGGCTGCGCAACTGTTGGGAAGGGCGATCGGTGCGGGCCTCTTCGCTATTACGCCAG
CTGGCGAAAGGGGGATGTGCTGCAAGGCGATTAAGTTGGGTAACGCCAGGGTTTTCCCAGTCACGACGTT
GTAAAACGACGGCCAGTGAATTGTAATACGACTCACTATAGGGCGAATTGGAGCT
