>Addgene plasmid #72230 | pDZ514 pURA MET25p PP7-PS-2x-yeGFP | addgene partial sequence | sequence record 138492 | pHIS-F 5'-TCGTGTAATACAGGGTCGTCA-3'
CCCCATCCATACTCTAGAATGTCCAAAACCATCGTTCTTTCGGTCGGCGAGGCTACTCGCACTCTGACTG
AGATCCAGTCCACCGCAGACCGTCAGATCTTCGAAGAGAAGGTCGGGCCTCTGGTGGGTCGGCTGCGCCT
CACGGCTTCGCTCCGTCAAAACGGAGCCAAGACCGCGTATCGCGTCAACCTAAAACTGGATCAGGCGGAC
GTCGTTGATTCCGGACTTCCGAAAGTGCGCTACACTCAGGTATGGTCGCACGACGTGACAATCGTTGCGA
ATAGCACCGAGGCCTCGCGCAAATCGTTGTACGATTTGACCAAGTCCCTCGTCGCGACCTCGCAGGTCGA
AGATCTTGTCGTCAACCTTGTGCCGCTGGGCCGTGGATCCCCCGGGCTGCAGGAATTCGATATCGTGTCT
AAAGGTGAAGAATTATTCACTGGTGTTGTCCCAATTTTGGTTGAATTAGATGGTGATGTTAATGGTCACA
AATTTTCTGTCTCCGGTGAAGGTGAAGGTGATGCTACTTACGGTAAATTGACCTTAAAATTTATTTGTAC
TACTGGTAAATTGCCAGTTCCATGGCCAACCTTAGTCACTACTTTCGGTTATGGTGTTCAATGTTTTGCG
AGATACCCAGATCATATGAAACAACATGACTTTTTCAAGTCTGCCATGCCAGAAGGTTATGTTCAAGAAA
GAACTATTTTTTTCAAAGATGACGGTAACTACAAGACCAGAGCTGAAGTCAAGTTTGAAGGTGATACCTT
AGTTAATAGAATCGAATTAAAAGGTATTGATTTTAAA
